Addgene plasmid #24859: human p53-(1-393)
Depositing lab: Cheryl Arrowsmith. Depositing organization: University Health Network. Publication: Latent and active p53 are identical in conformation. Ayed A, Mulder FA, Yi GS, Lu Y, Kay LE, Arrowsmith CH. Nat Struct Biol. 2001 Sep . 8(9):756-60. 10.1038/nsb0901-756 PubMed 11524676.
Backbone
  Vector backbone: pET15b
  Backbone manufacturer: Novagen
  Backbone size w/o insert (bp): 5700
  Vector type: Bacterial Expression
Growth in bacteria
  Bacterial resistance: Ampicillin, 100 μg/mL
  Growth temperature: 37°C
  Growth strain: DH5alpha
  Copy number: Unknown
Gene/Insert
  Gene/Insert name: p53
  Species: H. sapiens (human)
  Insert size (bp): 1179
  Mutation: Full length.
  Entrez Gene: TP53 (a.k.a. BCC7, BMFS5, LFS1, P53, TRP53)
  Tag / fusion protein: His (N terminal on insert)
  Cloning method: Restriction Enzyme; 5′ cloning site NdeI (not destroyed); 3′ cloning site BamHI (not destroyed)
  Sequencing primers: 5′ T7
Terms and licenses: Academic/Nonprofit Terms; Industry Terms: Not Available to Industry
Depositor comments: E.Coli strain for epression: BL21DE3-pLysS p53 proteins are expressed better and more stable at low temperature
How to cite: human p53-(1-393) was a gift from Cheryl Arrowsmith (Addgene plasmid # 24859 ; http://n2t.net/addgene:24859 ; RRID:Addgene_24859)
