[The description below was written by a language model from this plasmid's Addgene catalogue record and pLannotate feature annotations shown in this document.]
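Description:
human p53-(1-393) is a bacterial expression plasmid built on the Novagen pET15b backbone and carrying the full-length human TP53 coding sequence (residues 1–393, an insert of about 1.2 kb) cloned between the NdeI and BamHI sites, both of which are retained. The sequenced plasmid is roughly 6.9 kb. It is maintained in E. coli through a pBR322-type ColE1/pMB1 origin accompanied by the rop gene and the bom region, and is selected with ampicillin via the β-lactamase gene and its own promoter. The scattered tetracycline-resistance fragments and tet promoter in the annotation are non-functional remnants of the pBR322 ancestry of the backbone, not a usable marker.

Expression follows the standard pET arrangement. A T7 promoter immediately followed by a lac operator drives transcription, the T7 gene 10 ribosome binding site directs translation, and a T7 terminator closes the unit. The plasmid-borne lacI gene supplies repressor, so the cassette stays silent until induced with IPTG in a host that provides T7 RNA polymerase; the depositor names a BL21(DE3) pLysS strain for expression, whereas a cloning strain is used for propagation. The p53 protein is made with an N-terminal His tag separated from the insert by a thrombin cleavage site, allowing metal-affinity purification and subsequent tag removal. The short hits labelled capTEV and SET1 appear to be partial matches to the His-tag region and to vector sequence downstream of the insert, not true additional tags. The depositor notes that p53 proteins express better and are more stable at low temperature. The associated publication concerns the conformation of latent and active p53, consistent with use of the plasmid to produce recombinant protein for structural and biophysical study.
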