Features (pLannotate 1.2.2; 21 found; start..end, strand, type, name):
     10..38      +  promoter       tet promoter: E. coli promoter for tetracycline efflux protein gene
     86..190     +  CDS            TcR (fragment): tetracycline efflux protein; tet; confers resistance to tetracycline
    213..260     -  terminator     T7 terminator: transcription terminator for bacteriophage T7 RNA polymerase
    268..317     -  CDS            SET1 (fragment): solubility-enhancement tag derived from T7 phage gene 10B
    328..1506    -  CDS            TP53 (sequence withheld): P53_HUMAN - Also known as P53. Experimental evidence at protein level: Swiss-Prot protein existence level 1. Acts as a tumor suppressor in many tumor types; induces growth arrest or apoptosis depending on the physiological circumstances and cell type. Involved in cell cycle regulation as a trans-activator that acts to negatively regulate cell division by controlling a set of genes required for this process. One of the activated genes is an inhibitor of cyclin-dependent kinases. Apoptosis induction seems to be mediated either by stimulation of BAX and FAS antigen expression, or by repression of
   1510..1527    -  CDS            thrombin site: thrombin recognition and cleavage site
   1538..1554    -  CDS            capTEV™ (fragment): composite tag for in vivo biotinylation, TEV protease cleavage, and 6xHis tagging
   1573..1595    -  RBS            RBS: efficient ribosome binding site from bacteriophage T7 gene 10 (Olins and Rangwala, 1989)
   1610..1634    -  protein_bind   lac operator: The lac repressor binds to the lac operator to inhibit transcription in E. coli. This inhibition can be relieved by adding lactose or isopropyl-β-D-thiogalactopyranoside (IPTG). lac repressor encoded by lacI
   1635..1653    -  promoter       T7 promoter: promoter for bacteriophage T7 RNA polymerase
   1675..1954    +  CDS            TcR (fragment): tetracycline efflux protein; tet; confers resistance to tetracycline
   1962..2039    +  promoter       lacI promoter: lacI
   2040..3121    +  CDS            lacI: lac repressor; lacI; The lac repressor binds to the lac operator to inhibit transcription in E. coli. This inhibition can be relieved by adding lactose or isopropyl-β-D-thiogalactopyranoside (IPTG).
   3134..3155    +  protein_bind   CAP binding site: CAP binding activates transcription in the presence of cAMP. E. coli catabolite activator protein
   3170..3794    +  CDS            TcR (fragment): tetracycline efflux protein; tet; confers resistance to tetracycline
   4036..4416    -  CDS            YPB1_ECOLX: Protein predicted: Swiss-Prot protein existence level 4. From Escherichia coli.
   4433..4624    +  CDS            rop: Rop protein, which maintains plasmids at low copy number; rop
   4726..4865    +  misc_feature   bom: basis of mobility region from pBR322
   5051..5639    -  rep_origin     ori: high-copy-number ColE1/pMB1/pBR322/pUC origin of replication
   5810..6670    -  CDS            AmpR: β-lactamase; bla; confers resistance to ampicillin, carbenicillin, and related antibiotics
   6671..6775    -  promoter       AmpR promoter: bla
>Addgene plasmid #24859 | human p53-(1-393) | addgene full sequence | sequence record 197539 | Addgene NGS Result
TTCTCATGTTTGACAGCTTATCATCGATAAGCTTTAATGCGGTAGTTTATCACAGTTAAATTGCTAACGC
AGTCAGGCACCGTGTATGAAATCTAACAATGCGCTCATCGTCATCCTCGGCACCGTCACCCTGGATGCTG
TAGGCATAGGCTTGGTTATGCCGGTACTGCCGGGCCTCTTGCGGGATATCCGGATATAGTTCCTCCTTTC
AGCAAAAAACCCCTCAAGACCCGTTTAGAGGCCCCAAGGGGTTATGCTAGTTATTGCTCAGCGGTGGCAG
CAGCCAACTCAGCTTCCTTTCGGGCTTTGTTAGCAGCCGGATCCTCA
[1179 nt withheld, positions 328-1506]
ATGGCTGCCGCGCGGCACCAGGCCGCTGCTGTGATGATGATGATGATGGCTGCTGCCCATGGTATATCTC
CTTCTTAAAGTTAAACAAAATTATTTCTAGAGGGGAATTGTTATCCGCTCACAATTCCCCTATAGTGAGT
CGTATTAATTTCGCGGGATCGAGATCTCGATCCTCTACGCCGGACGCATCGTGGCCGGCATCACCGGCGC
CACAGGTGCGGTTGCTGGCGCCTATATCGCCGACATCACCGATGGGGAAGATCGGGCTCGCCACTTCGGG
CTCATGAGCGCTTGTTTCGGCGTGGGTATGGTGGCAGGCCCCGTGGCCGGGGGACTGTTGGGCGCCATCT
CCTTGCATGCACCATTCCTTGCGGCGGCGGTGCTCAACGGCCTCAACCTACTACTGGGCTGCTTCCTAAT
GCAGGAGTCGCATAAGGGAGAGCGTCGAGATCCCGGACACCATCGAATGGCGCAAAACCTTTCGCGGTAT
GGCATGATAGCGCCCGGAAGAGAGTCAATTCAGGGTGGTGAATGTGAAACCAGTAACGTTATACGATGTC
GCAGAGTATGCCGGTGTCTCTTATCAGACCGTTTCCCGCGTGGTGAACCAGGCCAGCCACGTTTCTGCGA
AAACGCGGGAAAAAGTGGAAGCGGCGATGGCGGAGCTGAATTACATTCCCAACCGCGTGGCACAACAACT
GGCGGGCAAACAGTCGTTGCTGATTGGCGTTGCCACCTCCAGTCTGGCCCTGCACGCGCCGTCGCAAATT
GTCGCGGCGATTAAATCTCGCGCCGATCAACTGGGTGCCAGCGTGGTGGTGTCGATGGTAGAACGAAGCG
GCGTCGAAGCCTGTAAAGCGGCGGTGCACAATCTTCTCGCGCAACGCGTCAGTGGGCTGATCATTAACTA
TCCGCTGGATGACCAGGATGCCATTGCTGTGGAAGCTGCCTGCACTAATGTTCCGGCGTTATTTCTTGAT
GTCTCTGACCAGACACCCATCAACAGTATTATTTTCTCCCATGAAGACGGTACGCGACTGGGCGTGGAGC
ATCTGGTCGCATTGGGTCACCAGCAAATCGCGCTGTTAGCGGGCCCATTAAGTTCTGTCTCGGCGCGTCT
GCGTCTGGCTGGCTGGCATAAATATCTCACTCGCAATCAAATTCAGCCGATAGCGGAACGGGAAGGCGAC
TGGAGTGCCATGTCCGGTTTTCAACAAACCATGCAAATGCTGAATGAGGGCATCGTTCCCACTGCGATGC
TGGTTGCCAACGATCAGATGGCGCTGGGCGCAATGCGCGCCATTACCGAGTCCGGGCTGCGCGTTGGTGC
GGATATCTCGGTAGTGGGATACGACGATACCGAAGACAGCTCATGTTATATCCCGCCGTTAACCACCATC
AAACAGGATTTTCGCCTGCTGGGGCAAACCAGCGTGGACCGCTTGCTGCAACTCTCTCAGGGCCAGGCGG
TGAAGGGCAATCAGCTGTTGCCCGTCTCACTGGTGAAAAGAAAAACCACCCTGGCGCCCAATACGCAAAC
CGCCTCTCCCCGCGCGTTGGCCGATTCATTAATGCAGCTGGCACGACAGTTTCCCGACTGGAAAGCGGGC
AGTGAGCGCAACGCAATTAATGTAAGTTAGCTCACTCATTAGGCACCGGGATCTCGACCGATGCCCTTGA
GAGCCTTCAACCCAGTCAGCTCCTTCCGGTGGGCGCGGGGCATGACTATCGTCGCCGCACTTATGACTGT
CTTCTTTATCATGCAACTCGTAGGACAGGTGCCGGCAGCGCTCTGGGTCATTTTCGGCGAGGACCGCTTT
CGCTGGAGCGCGACGATGATCGGCCTGTCGCTTGCGGTATTCGGAATCTTGCACGCCCTCGCTCAAGCCT
TCGTCACTGGTCCCGCCACCAAACGTTTCGGCGAGAAGCAGGCCATTATCGCCGGCATGGCGGCCGACGC
GCTGGGCTACGTCTTGCTGGCGTTCGCGACGCGAGGCTGGATGGCCTTCCCCATTATGATTCTTCTCGCT
TCCGGCGGCATCGGGATGCCCGCGTTGCAGGCCATGCTGTCCAGGCAGGTAGATGACGACCATCAGGGAC
AGCTTCAAGGATCGCTCGCGGCTCTTACCAGCCTAACTTCGATCATTGGACCGCTGATCGTCACGGCGAT
TTATGCCGCCTCGGCGAGCACATGGAACGGGTTGGCATGGATTGTAGGCGCCGCCCTATACCTTGTCTGC
CTCCCCGCGTTGCGTCGCGGTGCATGGAGCCGGGCCACCTCGACCTGAATGGAAGCCGGCGGCACCTCGC
TAACGGATTCACCACTCCAAGAATTGGAGCCAATCAATTCTTGCGGAGAACTGTGAATGCGCAAACCAAC
CCTTGGCAGAACATATCCATCGCGTCCGCCATCTCCAGCAGCCGCACGCGGCGCATCTCGGGCAGCGTTG
GGTCCTGGCCACGGGTGCGCATGATCGTGCTCCTGTCGTTGAGGACCCGGCTAGGCTGGCGGGGTTGCCT
TACTGGTTAGCAGAATGAATCACCGATACGCGAGCGAACGTGAAGCGACTGCTGCTGCAAAACGTCTGCG
ACCTGAGCAACAACATGAATGGTCTTCGGTTTCCGTGTTTCGTAAAGTCTGGAAACGCGGAAGTCAGCGC
CCTGCACCATTATGTTCCGGATCTGCATCGCAGGATGCTGCTGGCTACCCTGTGGAACACCTACATCTGT
ATTAACGAAGCGCTGGCATTGACCCTGAGTGATTTTTCTCTGGTCCCGCCGCATCCATACCGCCAGTTGT
TTACCCTCACAACGTTCCAGTAACCGGGCATGTTCATCATCAGTAACCCGTATCGTGAGCATCCTCTCTC
GTTTCATCGGTATCATTACCCCCATGAACAGAAATCCCCCTTACACGGAGGCATCAGTGACCAAACAGGA
AAAAACCGCCCTTAACATGGCCCGCTTTATCAGAAGCCAGACATTAACGCTTCTGGAGAAACTCAACGAG
CTGGACGCGGATGAACAGGCAGACATCTGTGAATCGCTTCACGACCACGCTGATGAGCTTTACCGCAGCT
GCCTCGCGCGTTTCGGTGATGACGGTGAAAACCTCTGACACATGCAGCTCCCGGAGACGGTCACAGCTTG
TCTGTAAGCGGATGCCGGGAGCAGACAAGCCCGTCAGGGCGCGTCAGCGGGTGTTGGCGGGTGTCGGGGC
GCAGCCATGACCCAGTCACGTAGCGATAGCGGAGTGTATACTGGCTTAACTATGCGGCATCAGAGCAGAT
TGTACTGAGAGTGCACCATTGCGGTGTGAAATACCGCACAGATGCGTAAGGAGAAAATACCGCATCAGGC
GCTCTTCCGCTTCCTCGCTCACTGACTCGCTGCGCTCGGTCGTTCGGCTGCGGCGAGCGGTATCAGCTCA
CTCAAAGGCGGTAATACGGTTATCCACAGAATCAGGGGATAACGCAGGAAAGAACATGTGAGCAAAAGGC
CAGCAAAAGGCCAGGAACCGTAAAAAGGCCGCGTTGCTGGCGTTTTTCCATAGGCTCCGCCCCCCTGACG
AGCATCACAAAAATCGACGCTCAAGTCAGAGGTGGCGAAACCCGACAGGACTATAAAGATACCAGGCGTT
TCCCCCTGGAAGCTCCCTCGTGCGCTCTCCTGTTCCGACCCTGCCGCTTACCGGATACCTGTCCGCCTTT
CTCCCTTCGGGAAGCGTGGCGCTTTCTCATAGCTCACGCTGTAGGTATCTCAGTTCGGTGTAGGTCGTTC
GCTCCAAGCTGGGCTGTGTGCACGAACCCCCCGTTCAGCCCGACCGCTGCGCCTTATCCGGTAACTATCG
TCTTGAGTCCAACCCGGTAAGACACGACTTATCGCCACTGGCAGCAGCCACTGGTAACAGGATTAGCAGA
GCGAGGTATGTAGGCGGTGCTACAGAGTTCTTGAAGTGGTGGCCTAACTACGGCTACACTAGAAGGACAG
TATTTGGTATCTGCGCTCTGCTGAAGCCAGTTACCTTCGGAAAAAGAGTTGGTAGCTCTTGATCCGGCAA
ACAAACCACCGCTGGTAGCGGTGGTTTTTTTGTTTGCAAGCAGCAGATTACGCGCAGAAAAAAAGGATCT
CAAGAAGATCCTTTGATCTTTTCTACGGGGTCTGACGCTCAGTGGAACGAAAACTCACGTTAAGGGATTT
TGGTCATGAGATTATCAAAAAGGATCTTCACCTAGATCCTTTTAAATTAAAAATGAAGTTTTAAATCAAT
CTAAAGTATATATGAGTAAACTTGGTCTGACAGTTACCAATGCTTAATCAGTGAGGCACCTATCTCAGCG
ATCTGTCTATTTCGTTCATCCATAGTTGCCTGACTCCCCGTCGTGTAGATAACTACGATACGGGAGGGCT
TACCATCTGGCCCCAGTGCTGCAATGATACCGCGAGACCCACGCTCACCGGCTCCAGATTTATCAGCAAT
AAACCAGCCAGCCGGAAGGGCCGAGCGCAGAAGTGGTCCTGCAACTTTATCCGCCTCCATCCAGTCTATT
AATTGTTGCCGGGAAGCTAGAGTAAGTAGTTCGCCAGTTAATAGTTTGCGCAACGTTGTTGCCATTGCTG
CAGGCATCGTGGTGTCACGCTCGTCGTTTGGTATGGCTTCATTCAGCTCCGGTTCCCAACGATCAAGGCG
AGTTACATGATCCCCCATGTTGTGCAAAAAAGCGGTTAGCTCCTTCGGTCCTCCGATCGTTGTCAGAAGT
AAGTTGGCCGCAGTGTTATCACTCATGGTTATGGCAGCACTGCATAATTCTCTTACTGTCATGCCATCCG
TAAGATGCTTTTCTGTGACTGGTGAGTACTCAACCAAGTCATTCTGAGAATAGTGTATGCGGCGACCGAG
TTGCTCTTGCCCGGCGTCAACACGGGATAATACCGCGCCACATAGCAGAACTTTAAAAGTGCTCATCATT
GGAAAACGTTCTTCGGGGCGAAAACTCTCAAGGATCTTACCGCTGTTGAGATCCAGTTCGATGTAACCCA
CTCGTGCACCCAACTGATCTTCAGCATCTTTTACTTTCACCAGCGTTTCTGGGTGAGCAAAAACAGGAAG
GCAAAATGCCGCAAAAAAGGGAATAAGGGCGACACGGAAATGTTGAATACTCATACTCTTCCTTTTTCAA
TATTATTGAAGCATTTATCAGGGTTATTGTCTCATGAGCGGATACATATTTGAATGTATTTAGAAAAATA
AACAAATAGGGGTTCCGCGCACATTTCCCCGAAAAGTGCCACCTGACGTCTAAGAAACCATTATTATCAT
GACATTAACCTATAAAAATAGGCGTATCACGAGGCCCTTTCGTCTTCAAGAA
