>Addgene plasmid #24859 | human p53-(1-393) | addgene partial sequence | sequence record 134502 | T7 5'-TAATACGACTCACTATAGGG-3'
TCTAGAAATAATTTTGTTTAACTTTAAGAAGGAGATATACCATGGGCAGCAGCCATCATCATCATCATCA
CAGCAGCGGCCTGGTGCCGCGCGGCAGCCAT
[883 nt withheld, positions 102-984]
